>Addgene plasmid #233480 | pMTKM08 | addgene full sequence | sequence record 467126 | Addgene NGS Result
CTGTACAGACGCGTGTACGCATGTAACATTATACTGAAAACCTTGCTTGAGAAGGTTTTGGGACGCTCGA
AGTGAGCAAAAGGCCAGCAAAAGGCCAGGAACCGTAAAAAGGCCGCGTTGCTGGCGTTTTTCCATAGGCT
CCGCCCCCCTGACGAGCATCACAAAAATCGACGCTCAAGTCAGAGGTGGCGAAACCCGACAGGACTATAA
AGATACCAGGCGTTTCCCCCTGGAAGCTCCCTCGTGCGCTCTCCTGTTCCGACCCTGCCGCTTACCGGAT
ACCTGTCCGCCTTTCTCCCTTCGGGAAGCGTGGCGCTTTCTCATAGCTCACGCTGTAGGTATCTCAGTTC
GGTGTAGGTCGTTCGCTCCAAGCTGGGCTGTGTGCACGAACCCCCCGTTCAGCCCGACCGCTGCGCCTTA
TCCGGTAACTATCGTCTTGAGTCCAACCCGGTAAGACACGACTTATCGCCACTGGCAGCAGCCACTGGTA
ACAGGATTAGCAGAGCGAGGTATGTAGGCGGTGCTACAGAGTTCTTGAAGTGGTGGCCTAACTACGGCTA
CACTAGAAGAACAGTATTTGGTATCTGCGCTCTGCTGAAGCCAGTTACCTTCGGAAAAAGAGTTGGTAGC
TCTTGATCCGGCAAACAAACCACCGCTGGTAGCGGTGGTTTTTTTGTTTGCAAGCAGCAGATTACGCGCA
GAAAAAAAGGATCTCAAGAAGATCCTTTGATCTTTTCTACACTAGTTCAACATCTTTGGATAATATCAGA
ATGAGAAAGAACAGATACGCAGTACGTTTTTTGGTGAGCTCTTTGCACTTCTTTAGTTCTTTCCATCAAT
ATCAGTTTTTTAAACTTTTAGGACTAAAAGTGATGTTTAACTTCAAAATGTTTAAAATTTTGTTCTTCCC
GACGTTCATTAAGAATACTAATACACTTTAATAATTATTTTAATATTTTGTTCTAAATAATGACTTTTAA
TTAAAAAAGATAAAATATAAAAACATCATAATAACTCACCAGAGGTTAAGAACAAAAAAACAAATTAGAT
ATCTGCTAATCCAATATAGTTAAATCAATCTTTCCTTGGTATAATGGGTATATTACATATATTTCAAGGA
CCGACACTCCTACCAAATATCTAAAATTTACCATATTAACATAACATGTATATAAACGTCAAATCATAAT
CAGCACTAGTATATGTGTTATGTAGTATACTCTTTCTTCAACAATTAAATACTCTCGGTAGCCAAGTTGG
TTTAAGGCGCAAGACTGTAATTTATCACTACGAAATCTTGAGATCGGGCGTTCGACTCGCCCCCGGGAGA
GATGGCCGGCATGGTCCCAGCCTCCTCGCTGGCGCCGGCTGGGCAACACCTTCGGGTGGCGAATGGGACT
CGAGACCGAAAGTGAAACGTGATTTCATGCGTCATTTTGAACATTTTGTAAATCTTATTTAATAATGTGT
GCGGCAATTCACATTTAATTTATGAATGTTTTCTTAACATCGCGGCAACTCAAGAAACGGCAGGTTCGGA
TCTTAGCTACTAGAGAAAGAGGAGAAATACTAGATGCGTAAAGGCGAAGAGCTGTTCACTGGTGTCGTCC
CTATTCTGGTGGAACTGGATGGTGATGTCAACGGTCATAAGTTTTCCGTGCGTGGCGAGGGTGAAGGTGA
CGCAACTAATGGTAAACTGACGCTGAAGTTCATCTGTACTACTGGTAAACTGCCGGTTCCTTGGCCGACT
CTGGTAACGACGCTGACTTATGGTGTTCAGTGCTTTGCTCGTTATCCGGACCATATGAAGCAGCATGACT
TCTTCAAGTCCGCCATGCCGGAAGGCTATGTGCAGGAACGCACGATTTCCTTTAAGGATGACGGCACGTA
CAAAACGCGTGCGGAAGTGAAATTTGAAGGCGATACCCTGGTAAACCGCATTGAGCTGAAAGGCATTGAC
TTTAAAGAGGACGGCAATATCCTGGGCCATAAGCTGGAATACAATTTTAACAGCCACAATGTTTACATCA
CCGCCGATAAACAAAAAAATGGCATTAAAGCGAATTTTAAAATTCGCCACAACGTGGAGGATGGCAGCGT
GCAGCTGGCTGATCACTACCAGCAAAACACTCCAATCGGTGATGGTCCTGTTCTGCTGCCAGACAATCAC
TATCTGAGCACGCAAAGCGTTCTGTCTAAAGATCCGAACGAGAAACGCGATCATATGGTTCTGCTGGAGT
TCGTAACCGCAGCGGGCATCACGCATGGTATGGATGAACTGTACAAATGACCAGGCATCAAATAAAACGA
AAGGCTCAGTCGAAAGACTGGGCCTTTCGTTTTATCTGTTGTTTGTCGGTGAACGCTCTCTACTAGAGTC
ACACTGGCTCACCTTCGGGTGGGCCTTTCTGCGTTTATAGGTCTCCGTTTTAGAGCTAGAAATAGCAAGT
TAAAATAAGGCTAGTCCGTTATCAACTTGAAAAAGTGGCACCGAGTCGGTGCTTTTTTTATTTTTTGTCA
CTATTGTTATGTAAAATGCCACCTCTGACAGTATGGAACGCAAACTTCTGTCTAGTGGATATAGGTCTAG
AGATCTGTTTAGCTTGCCTCGTCCCCGCCGGGTCACCCGGCCAGCGACATGGAGGCCCAGAATACCCTCC
TTGACAGTCTTGACGTGCGCAGCTCAGGGGCATGATGTGACTGTCGCCCGTACATTTAGCCCATACATCC
CCATGTATAATCATTTGCATCCATACATTTTGATGGCCGCACGGCGCGAAGCAAAAATTACGGCTCCTCG
CTGCAGACCTGCGAGCAGGGAAACGCTCCCCTCACAGACGCGTTGAATTGTCCCCACGCCGCGCCCCTGT
AGAGAAATATAAAAGGTTAGGATTTGCCACTGAGGTTCTTCTTTCATATACTTCCTTTTAAAATCTTGCT
AGGATACAGTTCTCACATCACATCCGAACATAAACAACAATGTCGAAAGCTACATATAAGGAACGTGCTG
CTACTCATCCTAGTCCTGTTGCTGCCAAGCTATTTAATATCATGCACGAAAAGCAAACAAACTTGTGTGC
TTCATTGGATGTTCGTACCACCAAGGAATTACTGGAGTTAGTTGAAGCATTAGGTCCCAAAATTTGTTTA
CTAAAAACACATGTGGATATCTTGACTGATTTTTCCATGGAGGGCACAGTTAAGCCGCTAAAGGCATTAT
CCGCCAAGTACAATTTTTTACTCTTCGAGGACAGAAAATTTGCTGACATTGGTAATACAGTCAAATTGCA
GTACTCTGCGGGTGTATACAGAATAGCAGAATGGGCAGACATTACGAATGCACACGGTGTGGTGGGCCCA
GGTATTGTTAGCGGTTTGAAGCAGGCGGCAGAAGAAGTAACAAAGGAACCTAGAGGCCTTTTGATGTTAG
CAGAATTGTCATGCAAGGGCTCCCTATCTACTGGAGAATATACTAAGGGTACTGTTGACATTGCGAAGAG
CGACAAAGATTTTGTTATCGGCTTTATTGCTCAAAGAGACATGGGTGGAAGAGATGAAGGTTACGATTGG
TTGATTATGACGTCGCTGCCTGCAGGATTTTTCCATGGAGGGCACAGTTAAGCCGCTAAAGGCATTATCC
GCCAAGTACAATTTTTTACTCTTCGAGGACAGAAAATTTGCTGACATTGGTAATACAGTCAAATTGCAGT
ACTCTGCGGGTGTATACAGAATAGCAGAATGGGCAGACATTACGAATGCACACGGTGTGGTGGGCCCAGG
TATTGTTAGCGGTTTGAAGCAGGCGGCAGAAGAAGTAACAAAGGAACCTAGAGGCCTTTTGATGTTAGCA
GAATTGTCATGCAAGGGCTCCCTATCTACTGGAGAATATACTAAGGGTACTGTTGACATTGCGAAGAGCG
ACAAAGATTTTGTTATCGGCTTTATTGCTCAAAGAGACATGGGTGGAAGAGATGAAGGTTACGATTGGTT
GATTATGACACCCGGTGTGGGTTTAGATGACAAGGGAGATGCATTGGGTCAACAGTATAGAACCGTGGAT
GATGTGGTTTCTACAGGATCTGACATTATTATTGTTGGAAGAGGACTATTTGCAAAGGGAAGGGATGCTA
AGGTAGAGGGTGAACGTTACAGAAAAGCAGGCTGGGAAGCATATTTGAGAAGATGCGGCCAGCAAAACTA
ATCAGTACTGACAATAAAAAGATTCTTGTTTTCAAGAACTTGTCATTTGTATAGTTTTTTTATATTGTAG
TTGTTCTATTTTAATCAAATGTTAGCGTGATTTATATTTTTTTTCGCCTCGACATCATCTGCCCAGATGC
GAAGTTAAGTGCGCAGAAAGTAATATCATGCGTCAATCGTATGTGAATGCTGGTCGCTATACTGCTGTCG
ATTCGATACTAACGCCGCCATCCAGTGTCGAAAACGAGCTCTCGAGAACCCTTAATCAAAAAGGATCTTC
ACCTAGATCCTTTTAAATTAAAAATGAAGTTTTAAATCAATCTAAAGTATATATGAGTAAACTTGGTCTG
ACAGTTACCAATGCTTAATCAGTGAGGCACCTATCTCAGCGATCTGTCTATTTCGTTCATCCATAGTTGC
CTGACTCCCCGTCGTGTAGATAACTACGATACGGGAGGGCTTACCATCTGGCCCCAGTGCTGCAATGATA
CCGCGGGACCCACGCTCACCGGCTCCAGATTTATCAGCAATAAACCAGCCAGCCGGAAGGGCCGAGCGCA
GAAGTGGTCCTGCAACTTTATCCGCCTCCATCCAGTCTATTAATTGTTGCCGGGAAGCTAGAGTAAGTAG
TTCGCCAGTTAATAGTTTGCGCAACGTTGTTGCCATTGCTACAGGCATCGTGGTGTCACGCTCGTCGTTT
GGTATGGCTTCATTCAGCTCCGGTTCCCAACGATCAAGGCGAGTTACATGATCCCCCATGTTGTGCAAAA
AAGCGGTTAGCTCCTTCGGTCCTCCGATCGTTGTCAGAAGTAAGTTGGCCGCAGTGTTATCACTCATGGT
TATGGCAGCACTGCATAATTCTCTTACTGTCATGCCATCCGTAAGATGCTTTTCTGTGACTGGTGAGTAC
TCAACCAAGTCATTCTGAGAATAGTGTATGCGGCGACCGAGTTGCTCTTGCCCGGCGTCAATACGGGATA
ATACCGCGCCACATAGCAGAACTTTAAAAGTGCTCATCATTGGAAAACGTTCTTCGGGGCGAAAACTCTC
AAGGATCTTACCGCTGTTGAGATCCAGTTCGATGTAACCCACTCGTGCACCCAACTGATCTTCAGCATCT
TTTACTTTCACCAGCGTTTCTGGGTGAGCAAAAACAGGAAGGCAAAATGCCGCAAAAAAGGGAATAAGGG
CGACACGGAAATGTTGAATACTCATACTCTTCCTTTTTCAATATTATTGAAGCATTTATCAGGGTTATTG
TCTCATGAGCGGATACATATTTGAATGTATTTAGAAAAATAAACAAATAGGGGTTCGTCGACAGTCGAAC
AAGAAGCAGGCAAAGTTTAGAGCACTGCCCCTCCGCACTCAAAAAAGAAAAAACTAGGAGGAAAATAAAA
TTCTCAACCACACAAACACATAAACACATACAAATACAAATACAAGCTTATTTACTTGACATCGCGCGAT
CTTCCACTATTCAGCGCCGTCCGCCCTCTCTCGTGTTTTTTGTTTACGCGACAACTATGCGAAATCCGGA
GCAACGGGCAACCGTTTGGGGAAAGACCACACCCACGCGCGATCGCCATGGCAACGAGGTCGCACACGCC
CCACACCCAGACCTCCCTGCGAGCGGGCATGGGTACAATGTCCCCGTTGCCACAGACACCACTTCGTAGC
ACAGCGCAGAGCGTAGCGTGTTGTTGCTGCTGACAAAAGAAAATTTTTCTTAGCAAAGCAAAGGAGGGGA
AGCACGGGCAGATAGCACCGTACCATACCCTTGGAAACTCGAAATGAACGAAGCAGGAAATGAGAGAATG
AGAGTTTTGTAGGTATATATAGCGGTAGTGTTTGCGCGTTACCATCATCTTCTGGATCTATCTATTGTTC
TTTTCCTCATCACTTTCCCCTTTTTCGCTCTTCTTCTTGTCTTTTATTTCTTTCTTTTTTTTAATTGTTC
CCTCGATTGGCTATCTACCAAAGAATCCAAACTTAATACACGTATTTATTTGTCCAATTACCATGGATAA
GAAATACTCAATAGGCTTAGATATCGGCACAAATAGCGTCGGATGGGCGGTGATCACTGATGAATATAAG
GTTCCGTCTAAAAAGTTCAAGGTTCTGGGAAATACAGACCGCCACAGTATCAAAAAAAATCTTATAGGGG
CTCTTTTATTTGACAGTGGAGAGACAGCGGAAGCGACTCGACTCAAACGGACAGCTCGTAGAAGGTATAC
ACGTCGGAAGAATCGTATTTGTTATCTACAGGAGATTTTTTCAAATGAGATGGCGAAAGTAGATGATAGT
TTCTTTCATCGACTTGAAGAGTCTTTTTTGGTGGAAGAAGACAAGAAGCATGAACGTCATCCTATTTTTG
GAAATATAGTAGATGAAGTTGCTTATCATGAGAAATATCCAACTATCTATCATCTGCGAAAAAAATTGGT
AGATTCTACTGATAAAGCGGATTTGCGCTTAATCTATTTGGCCTTAGCGCATATGATTAAGTTTCGTGGT
CATTTTTTGATTGAGGGAGATTTAAATCCTGATAATAGTGATGTGGACAAACTATTTATCCAGTTGGTAC
AAACCTACAATCAATTATTTGAAGAAAACCCTATTAACGCAAGTGGAGTAGATGCTAAAGCGATTCTTTC
TGCACGATTGAGTAAATCAAGACGATTAGAAAATCTCATTGCTCAGCTCCCCGGTGAGAAGAAAAATGGC
TTATTTGGGAATCTCATTGCTTTGTCATTGGGTTTGACCCCTAATTTTAAATCAAATTTTGATTTGGCAG
AAGATGCTAAATTACAGCTTTCAAAAGATACTTACGATGATGATTTAGATAATTTATTGGCGCAAATTGG
AGATCAATATGCTGATTTGTTTTTGGCAGCTAAGAATTTATCAGATGCTATTTTACTTTCAGATATCCTA
AGAGTAAATACTGAAATAACTAAGGCTCCCCTATCAGCTTCAATGATTAAACGCTACGATGAACATCATC
AAGACTTGACTCTTTTAAAAGCTTTAGTTCGACAACAACTTCCAGAAAAGTATAAAGAAATCTTTTTTGA
TCAATCAAAAAACGGATATGCAGGTTATATTGATGGGGGAGCTAGCCAAGAAGAATTTTATAAATTTATC
AAACCAATTTTAGAAAAAATGGATGGTACTGAGGAATTATTGGTGAAACTAAATCGTGAAGATTTGCTGC
GCAAGCAACGGACCTTTGACAACGGCTCTATTCCCCATCAAATTCACTTGGGTGAGCTGCATGCTATTTT
GAGAAGACAAGAAGACTTTTATCCATTTTTAAAAGACAATCGTGAGAAGATTGAAAAAATCTTGACTTTT
CGAATTCCTTATTATGTTGGTCCATTGGCGCGTGGCAATAGTCGTTTTGCATGGATGACTCGGAAGTCTG
AAGAAACAATTACCCCATGGAATTTTGAAGAAGTTGTCGATAAAGGTGCTTCAGCTCAATCATTTATTGA
ACGCATGACAAACTTTGATAAAAATCTTCCAAATGAAAAAGTACTACCAAAACATAGTTTGCTTTATGAG
TATTTTACGGTTTATAACGAATTGACAAAGGTCAAATATGTTACTGAAGGAATGCGAAAACCAGCATTTC
TTTCAGGTGAACAGAAGAAAGCCATTGTTGATTTACTCTTCAAAACAAATCGAAAAGTAACCGTTAAGCA
ATTAAAAGAAGATTATTTCAAAAAAATAGAATGTTTTGATAGTGTTGAAATTTCAGGAGTTGAAGATAGA
TTTAATGCTTCATTAGGTACCTACCATGATTTGCTAAAAATTATTAAAGATAAAGATTTTTTGGATAATG
AAGAAAATGAAGATATCTTAGAGGATATTGTTTTAACATTGACCTTATTTGAAGATAGGGAGATGATTGA
GGAAAGACTTAAAACATATGCTCACCTCTTTGATGATAAGGTGATGAAACAGCTTAAACGTCGCCGTTAT
ACTGGTTGGGGACGTTTGTCTCGAAAATTGATTAATGGTATTAGGGATAAGCAATCTGGCAAAACAATAT
TAGATTTTTTGAAATCAGATGGTTTTGCCAATCGCAATTTTATGCAGCTGATCCATGATGATAGTTTGAC
ATTTAAAGAAGACATTCAAAAAGCACAAGTGTCTGGACAAGGCGATAGTTTACATGAACATATTGCAAAT
TTAGCTGGTAGCCCTGCTATTAAAAAAGGTATTTTACAGACTGTAAAAGTTGTTGATGAATTGGTCAAAG
TAATGGGGCGGCATAAGCCAGAAAATATCGTTATTGAAATGGCACGTGAAAATCAGACAACTCAAAAGGG
CCAGAAAAATTCGCGAGAGCGTATGAAACGAATCGAAGAAGGTATCAAAGAATTAGGAAGTCAGATTCTT
AAAGAGCATCCTGTTGAAAATACTCAATTGCAAAATGAAAAGCTCTATCTCTATTATCTCCAAAATGGAA
GAGACATGTATGTGGACCAAGAATTAGATATTAATCGTTTAAGTGATTATGATGTCGATCACATTGTTCC
ACAAAGTTTCCTTAAAGACGATTCAATAGACAATAAGGTCTTAACGCGTTCTGATAAAAATCGTGGTAAA
TCGGATAACGTTCCAAGTGAAGAAGTAGTCAAAAAGATGAAAAACTATTGGAGACAACTTCTAAACGCCA
AGTTAATCACTCAACGTAAGTTTGATAATTTAACGAAAGCTGAACGTGGAGGTTTGAGTGAACTTGATAA
AGCTGGTTTTATCAAACGCCAATTGGTTGAAACTCGCCAAATCACTAAGCATGTGGCACAAATTTTGGAT
AGTCGCATGAATACTAAATACGATGAAAATGATAAACTTATTCGAGAGGTTAAAGTGATTACCTTAAAAT
CTAAATTAGTTTCTGACTTCCGAAAAGATTTCCAATTCTATAAAGTACGTGAGATTAACAATTACCATCA
TGCCCATGATGCGTATCTAAATGCCGTCGTTGGAACTGCTTTGATTAAGAAATATCCAAAACTTGAATCG
GAGTTTGTCTATGGTGATTATAAAGTTTATGATGTTCGTAAAATGATTGCTAAGTCTGAGCAAGAAATAG
GCAAAGCAACCGCAAAATATTTCTTTTACTCTAATATCATGAACTTCTTCAAAACAGAAATTACACTTGC
AAATGGAGAGATTCGCAAACGCCCTCTAATCGAAACTAATGGGGAAACTGGAGAAATTGTCTGGGATAAA
GGGCGAGATTTTGCCACAGTGCGCAAAGTATTGTCCATGCCCCAAGTCAATATTGTCAAGAAAACAGAAG
TACAGACAGGCGGATTCTCCAAGGAGTCAATTTTACCAAAAAGAAATTCGGACAAGCTTATTGCTCGTAA
AAAAGACTGGGATCCAAAAAAATATGGTGGTTTTGATAGTCCAACGGTAGCTTATTCAGTCCTAGTGGTT
GCTAAGGTGGAAAAAGGGAAATCGAAGAAGTTAAAATCCGTTAAAGAGTTACTAGGGATCACAATTATGG
AAAGAAGTTCCTTTGAAAAAAATCCGATTGACTTTTTAGAAGCTAAAGGATATAAGGAAGTTAAAAAAGA
CTTAATCATTAAACTACCTAAATATAGTCTTTTTGAGTTAGAAAACGGTCGTAAACGGATGCTGGCTAGT
GCCGGAGAATTACAAAAAGGAAATGAGCTGGCTCTGCCAAGCAAATATGTGAATTTTTTATATTTAGCTA
GTCATTATGAAAAGTTGAAGGGTAGTCCAGAAGATAACGAACAAAAACAATTGTTTGTGGAGCAGCATAA
GCATTATTTAGATGAGATTATTGAGCAAATCAGTGAATTTTCTAAGCGTGTTATTTTAGCAGATGCCAAT
TTAGATAAAGTTCTTAGTGCATATAACAAACATAGAGACAAACCAATACGTGAACAAGCAGAAAATATTA
TTCATTTATTTACGTTGACGAATCTTGGAGCTCCCGCTGCTTTTAAATATTTTGATACAACAATTGATCG
TAAACGATATACGTCTACAAAAGAAGTTTTAGATGCCACTCTTATCCATCAATCCATCACTGGTCTTTAT
GAAACACGCATTGATTTGAGTCAGCTAGGAGGTGACGGTGGAGGGCCAAAAAAGAAAAGAAAAGTTGAAG
ATGCTTCTGCTCATCATCACCATCACCATCACCATTAAATCCGCTCTAACCGAAAAGGAAGGAGTTAGAC
AACCTGAAGTCTAGGTCCCTATTTATTTTTTTATAGTTATGTTAGTATTAAGAACGTTATTTATATTTCA
AATTTTTCTTTTTTTT
Features (pLannotate 1.2.2; 16 found; start..end, strand, type, name):
    129..717     -  rep_origin     ori: high-copy-number ColE1/pMB1/pBR322/pUC origin of replication
   1241..1329    +  ncRNA          tRNA: Accession: RF00005 - tRNA
   1574..2287    +  CDS            superfolder GFP: GFP variant that folds robustly even when fused to poorly folded proteins (Pédelacq et al., 2006)
   2299..2370    +  terminator     rrnB T1 terminator: transcription terminator T1 from the E. coli rrnB gene
   2386..2413    +  terminator     T7Te terminator: phage T7 early transcription terminator
   2427..2502    +  misc_RNA       gRNA scaffold: guide RNA scaffold for the Streptococcus pyogenes CRISPR/Cas9 system
   2636..2978    +  promoter       TEF promoter: Ashbya gossypii TEF promoter
   2980..3581    +  CDS            URA3 (fragment): orotidine-5'-phosphate decarboxylase, required for uracil biosynthesis; S. cerevisiae URA3; yeast auxotrophic marker, counterselectable with 5-fluoroorotic acid (5-FOA)
   3596..4201    +  CDS            URA3 (fragment): orotidine-5'-phosphate decarboxylase, required for uracil biosynthesis; S. cerevisiae URA3; yeast auxotrophic marker, counterselectable with 5-fluoroorotic acid (5-FOA)
   4207..4404    +  terminator     TEF terminator: Ashbya gossypii TEF terminator
   4555..5415    -  CDS            AmpR: β-lactamase; bla; confers resistance to ampicillin, carbenicillin, and related antibiotics
   5416..5507    -  promoter       AmpR promoter: bla
   5655..6068    -  CDS            YJC7_YEAST: Protein predicted: Swiss-Prot protein existence level 4. From Saccharomyces cerevisiae (strain ATCC 204508 / S288c) (Baker's yeast).
   6223..10326   +  CDS            cas9: CAS9_STRP1 - Also known as csn1 From Streptococcus pyogenes serotype M1.
  10375..10395   +  CDS            7xHis: 6xHis affinity tag
  10399..72      +  terminator     CYC1 terminator (across the origin): S. cerevisiae CYC1; transcription terminator for CYC1
