[The description below was written by a language model from this plasmid's Addgene catalogue record and pLannotate feature annotations shown in this document.]
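Description:
pMTKM08 is an empty-backbone yeast CRISPR/Cas9 vector of about 10.5 kb, derived from pBBK10 and catalogued for yeast expression, CRISPR and synthetic biology work. In E. coli it is maintained through a high-copy ColE1/pUC-type origin and selected with ampicillin via the bla gene and its promoter. For yeast, the depositor notes that the replication origin of the parent backbone was replaced with an optimised pan-yeast autonomously replicating sequence, intended to support episomal maintenance across diverse yeast species. This ARS is not called out in the automated feature table.

The payload combines a Streptococcus pyogenes Cas9 coding sequence, followed by a short histidine tag and the S. cerevisiae CYC1 terminator, with a guide RNA cloning cassette. The promoter driving Cas9 is not annotated, although a fragment matching an S. cerevisiae predicted protein lies just upstream and may reflect yeast promoter-region sequence. The guide cassette begins with a tRNA (a tyrosine tRNA, judging by the "Tyr" in the stated purpose), which would typically provide Pol III transcription and processing of the guide. It is followed by a superfolder GFP dropout with bacterial rrnB T1 and T7Te terminators, then the SpCas9 gRNA scaffold. Replacing the GFP stuffer with a spacer by BsaI Golden Gate cloning lets correct clones be spotted as non-fluorescent colonies.

Yeast selection relies on a "split" URA3 marker, annotated as two adjacent URA3 fragments between the Ashbya gossypii TEF promoter and terminator. The record does not explain how the split design operates. The associated work concerns engineering Kluyveromyces marxianus, suggesting use for genome editing in that and other non-conventional yeasts.
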