Addgene plasmid #233480: pMTKM08
Purpose: (Empty Backbone) SpCAS9-Tyr-[gRNA: BsaI GFP dropout] with pan(OPT)ARS replication origin and split-URA selection.
Depositing lab: Vincent Martin. Depositing organization: Concordia University. Publication: Sequencing of a Dairy Isolate Unlocks Kluyveromyces marxianus as a Host for Lactose Valorization. Thornbury M, Knoops A, Summerby-Murray I, Dhaliwal J, Johnson S, Utomo JC, Joshi J, Narcross L, Remondetto G, Pouliot M, Whiteway M, Martin VJJ. ACS Synth Biol. 2025 Jul 8. doi: 10.1021/acssynbio.5c00096. PubMed 40629255.
Backbone
  Vector backbone: pBBK10
  Backbone manufacturer: Vincent Martin, Addgene plasmid #178994
  Vector type: Yeast Expression, CRISPR, Synthetic Biology
  Selectable markers: URA3 ; Split-
Growth in bacteria
  Bacterial resistance: Ampicillin, 100 μg/mL
  Growth temperature: 37°C
  Growth strain: DH5alpha
  Copy number: High Copy
Gene/Insert
  Gene/Insert name: None
Terms and licenses: Academic/Nonprofit Terms; Industry Terms: Not Available to Industry
Depositor comments: The origin of replication from the original backbone was replaced with a pan-yeast autonomously replicating sequence (ARS) from PMID: 24205893. Please visit https://doi.org/10.1101/2025.02.03.636257 for bioRxiv preprint.
How to cite: pMTKM08 was a gift from Vincent Martin (Addgene plasmid # 233480 ; http://n2t.net/addgene:233480 ; RRID:Addgene_233480)
